# Supplementary material for: De novo-designed minibinders expand the synthetic biology sensing repertoire
Source: bioRxiv. 2024 Aug 29:2024.01.12.575267. Originally published 2024 Jan 15. Preprint. [Version 2] doi: 10.1101/2024.01.12.575267 (PMC10827046; doi:10.1101/2024.01.12.575267)
Supplement: Supplement 3 [file media-3.zip › dna/pZYW079_Hexapro-PDGFR-T2A-mCherry.gb]

LOCUS       pZYW079_Hexapro-PDGFR- 14413 bp ds-DNA     circular     07-NOV-2022
DEFINITION  .
FEATURES             Location/Qualifiers
     misc_feature    1..6
                     /label="BsmBI"
                     /ApEinfo_revcolor="#b1ff67"
                     /ApEinfo_fwdcolor="#b1ff67"
     misc_feature    1..6
                     /label="BsmBI"
                     /ApEinfo_revcolor="#b1ff67"
                     /ApEinfo_fwdcolor="#b1ff67"
     misc_feature    8..11
                     /label="BsmBI"
                     /ApEinfo_revcolor="#b1ff67"
                     /ApEinfo_fwdcolor="#b1ff67"
     misc_feature    8..11
                     /label="BsmBI"
                     /ApEinfo_revcolor="#b1ff67"
                     /ApEinfo_fwdcolor="#b1ff67"
     misc_feature    100..105
                     /label="Bbs1"
                     /ApEinfo_revcolor="#b1ff67"
                     /ApEinfo_fwdcolor="#b1ff67"
     misc_feature    108..111
                     /label="Bbs1"
                     /ApEinfo_revcolor="#b1ff67"
                     /ApEinfo_fwdcolor="#b1ff67"
     misc_feature    1153..1916
                     /label="ColE1"
                     /ApEinfo_revcolor="#7f7f7f"
                     /ApEinfo_fwdcolor="#7f7f7f"
     misc_feature    1153..1916
                     /label="ColE1"
                     /ApEinfo_revcolor="#7f7f7f"
                     /ApEinfo_fwdcolor="#7f7f7f"
     misc_feature    1917..2047
                     /label="AmpR Promoter"
                     /ApEinfo_revcolor="#f58a5e"
                     /ApEinfo_fwdcolor="#f58a5e"
     misc_feature    1917..2047
                     /label="AmpR Promoter"
                     /ApEinfo_revcolor="#f58a5e"
                     /ApEinfo_fwdcolor="#f58a5e"
     misc_feature    2048..2905
                     /label="AmpR"
                     /ApEinfo_revcolor="#9f4240"
                     /ApEinfo_fwdcolor="#9f4240"
     misc_feature    2048..2905
                     /label="AmpR"
                     /ApEinfo_revcolor="#9f4240"
                     /ApEinfo_fwdcolor="#9f4240"
     misc_feature    2906..3002
                     /label="AmpR Terminator"
                     /ApEinfo_revcolor="#f58a5e"
                     /ApEinfo_fwdcolor="#f58a5e"
     misc_feature    complement(2906..3002)
                     /label="AmpR Terminator"
                     /ApEinfo_revcolor="#f58a5e"
                     /ApEinfo_fwdcolor="#f58a5e"
     misc_feature    4921..4926
                     /label="Bbs1"
                     /ApEinfo_revcolor="#b1ff67"
                     /ApEinfo_fwdcolor="#b1ff67"
     misc_feature    4929..4932
                     /label="Bbs1"
                     /ApEinfo_revcolor="#b1ff67"
                     /ApEinfo_fwdcolor="#b1ff67"
     misc_feature    5672..5677
                     /label="Bbs1"
                     /ApEinfo_revcolor="#b1ff67"
                     /ApEinfo_fwdcolor="#b1ff67"
     misc_feature    5680..5683
                     /label="Bbs1"
                     /ApEinfo_revcolor="#b1ff67"
                     /ApEinfo_fwdcolor="#b1ff67"
     misc_feature    complement(7847..7848)
                     /label="BsmBI"
                     /ApEinfo_revcolor="#b1ff67"
                     /ApEinfo_fwdcolor="#b1ff67"
     misc_feature    complement(7847..7848)
                     /label="BsmBI"
                     /ApEinfo_revcolor="#b1ff67"
                     /ApEinfo_fwdcolor="#b1ff67"
     misc_feature    complement(7848..7858)
                     /label="BsmBI"
                     /ApEinfo_revcolor="#b1ff67"
                     /ApEinfo_fwdcolor="#b1ff67"
     misc_feature    complement(7848..7858)
                     /label="BsmBI"
                     /ApEinfo_revcolor="#b1ff67"
                     /ApEinfo_fwdcolor="#b1ff67"
     misc_feature    7863..9052
                     /label="pEF1a(TTK)"
                     /ApEinfo_revcolor="#84b0dc"
                     /ApEinfo_fwdcolor="#84b0dc"
     CDS             9053..13804
                     /label="Translation 9053-13804"
                     /translation="MALPVTALLLPLALLLHAARPEQKLISEEDLGGGGSGGGGSSQCVNLTTRTQLPPAYTNSFTRGVYYPDKVFRSSVLHSTQDLFLPFFSNVTWFHAIHVSGTNGTKRFDNPVLPFNDGVYFASTEKSNIIRGWIFGTTLDSKTQSLLIVNNATNVVIKVCEFQFCNDPFLGVYYHKNNKSWMESEFRVYSSANNCTFEYVSQPFLMDLEGKQGNFKNLREFVFKNIDGYFKIYSKHTPINLVRDLPQGFSALEPLVDLPIGINITRFQTLLALHRSYLTPGDSSSGWTAGAAAYYVGYLQPRTFLLKYNENGTITDAVDCALDPLSETKCTLKSFTVEKGIYQTSNFRVQPTESIVRFPNITNLCPFGEVFNATRFASVYAWNRKRISNCVADYSVLYNSASFSTFKCYGVSPTKLNDLCFTNVYADSFVIRGDEVRQIAPGQTGKIADYNYKLPDDFTGCVIAWNSNNLDSKVGGNYNYLYRLFRKSNLKPFERDISTEIYQAGSTPCNGVEGFNCYFPLQSYGFQPTNGVGYQPYRVVVLSFELLHAPATVCGPKKSTNLVKNKCVNFNFNGLTGTGVLTESNKKFLPFQQFGRDIADTTDAVRDPQTLEILDITPCSFGGVSVITPGTNTSNQVAVLYQDVNCTEVPVAIHADQLTPTWRVYSTGSNVFQTRAGCLIGAEHVNNSYECDIPIGAGICASYQTQTNSPGSASSVASQSIIAYTMSLGAENSVAYSNNSIAIPTNFTISVTTEILPVSMTKTSVDCTMYICGDSTECSNLLLQYGSFCTQLNRALTGIAVEQDKNTQEVFAQVKQIYKTPPIKDFGGFNFSQILPDPSKPSKRSPIEDLLFNKVTLADAGFIKQYGDCLGDIAARDLICAQKFNGLTVLPPLLTDEMIAQYTSALLAGTITSGWTFGAGPALQIPFPMQMAYRFNGIGVTQNVLYENQKLIANQFNSAIGKIQDSLSSTPSALGKLQDVVNQNAQALNTLVKQLSSNFGAISSVLNDILSRLDPPEAEVQIDRLITGRLQSLQTYVTQQLIRAAEIRASANLAATKMSECVLGQSKRVDFCGKGYHLMSFPQSAPHGVVFLHVTYVPAQEKNFTTAPAICHDGKAHFPREGVFVSNGTHWFVTQRNFYEPQIITTDNTFVSGNCDVVIGIVNNTVYDPLQPELDSFKEELDKYFKNHTSPDVDLGDISGINASVVNIQKEIDRLNEVAKNLNESLIDLQELGKYEQGSGYIPEAPRDGQAYVRKDGEWVLLSTFLGRSGSNAVGQDTQEVIVVPHSLPFKVVVISAILALVVLTIISLIILIMLWQKKPRGSGSGEGRGSLLTCGDVEENPGPGSGMVSKGEEDNMAIIKEFMRFKVHMEGSVNGHEFEIEGEGEGRPYEGTQTAKLKVTKGGPLPFAWDILSPQFMYGSKAYVKHPADIPDYLKLSFPEGFKWERVMNFEDGGVVTVTQDSSLQDGEFIYKVKLRGTNFPSDGPVMQKKTMGWEASSERMYPEDGALKGEIKQRLKLKDGGHYDAEVKTTYKAKKPVQLPGAYNVNIKLDITSHNEDYTIVEQYERAEGRHSTGGMDELYK*"
     misc_feature    9073..12846
                     /label="Hexapro"
                     /ApEinfo_revcolor="#ff9ccd"
                     /ApEinfo_fwdcolor="#ff9ccd"
     misc_feature    12866..13015
                     /label="PDGFR-TMD"
                     /ApEinfo_revcolor="#b7e6d7"
                     /ApEinfo_fwdcolor="#b7e6d7"
     misc_feature    13031..13084
                     /label="T2A"
                     /ApEinfo_revcolor="#ff9ccd"
                     /ApEinfo_fwdcolor="#ff9ccd"
     misc_feature    13094..13801
                     /label="mCherry"
                     /ApEinfo_revcolor="#f58a5e"
                     /ApEinfo_fwdcolor="#f58a5e"
     misc_feature    13818..14409
                     /label="WPRE"
                     /ApEinfo_revcolor="#dc143c"
                     /ApEinfo_fwdcolor="#dc143c"
     misc_feature    complement(14348..14351)
                     /label="Bbs1"
                     /ApEinfo_revcolor="#b1ff67"
                     /ApEinfo_fwdcolor="#b1ff67"
     misc_feature    complement(14354..14359)
                     /label="Bbs1"
                     /ApEinfo_revcolor="#b1ff67"
                     /ApEinfo_fwdcolor="#b1ff67"
ORIGIN
        1 cgtctcaagc atacacgata ccgtcgacca aggcagctgt agatcttagc cactttttaa
       61 aagaaaaggg gggactggaa gggctaattc actcccaacg aagacaagat ctgctttttg
      121 cttgtactgg gtttctctgg ttagaccaga tctgagcctg ggagctctct ggctaactag
      181 ggaacccact gcttaagcct caataaagct tgccttgagt gcttcaagta gtgtgtgccc
      241 gtctgttgtg tgactctggt aactagagat ccctcagacc cttttagtca gtgtggaaaa
      301 tctctagcag catctagaat taattccgtg tattctatag tgtcacctaa atcgtatgtg
      361 tatgatacat aaggttatgt attaattgta gccgcgttct aacgacaata tgtacaagcc
      421 taattgtgta gcatctggct tactgaagca gaccctatca tctctctcgt aaactgccgt
      481 cagagtcggt ttggttggac gaaccttctg agtttctggt aacgccgtcc cgcacccgga
      541 aatggtcagc gaaccaatca gcagggtcat cgctagccag atcctctacg ccggacgcat
      601 cgtggccggc atcaccggcg ccacaggtgc ggttgctggc gcctatatcg ccgacatcac
      661 cgatggggaa gatcgggctc gccacttcgg gctcatgagc gcttgtttcg gcgtgggtat
      721 ggtggcaggc cccgtggccg ggggactgtt gggcgccatc tccttgcatg caccattcct
      781 tgcggcggcg gtgctcaacg gcctcaacct actactgggc tgcttcctaa tgcaggagtc
      841 gcataaggga gagcgtcgaa tggtgcactc tcagtacaat ctagctctga tgccgcatag
      901 ttaagccagc cccgacaccc gccaacaccc gctgacgcgc cctgacgggc ttgtctgctc
      961 ccggcatccg cttacagaca agctgtgacc atctccggga gctgcatgtg tcagaggttt
     1021 tcaccgtcat caccgaaacg cgcgagatga aagggcctcg tgatacgcct atttttatag
     1081 gttaatgtca tgataataat ggtttcttag acgtcaggtg gcacttttcg gggaaatgtg
     1141 ccgagcggcc gcacggttat ccacagaatc aggggataac gcaggaaaga acatgtgagc
     1201 aaaaggccag caaaaggcca ggaaccgtaa aaaggccgcg ttgctggcgt ttttccatag
     1261 gctccgcccc cctgacgagc atcacaaaaa tcgacgctca agtcagaggt ggcgaaaccc
     1321 gacaggacta taaagatacc aggcgtttcc ccctggaagc tccctcgtgc gctctcctgt
     1381 tccgaccctg ccgcttaccg gatacctgtc cgcctttctc ccttcgggaa gcgtggcgct
     1441 ttctcatagc tcacgctgta ggtatctcag ttcggtgtag gtcgttcgct ccaagctggg
     1501 ctgtgtgcac gaaccccccg ttcagcccga ccgctgcgcc ttatccggta actatcgtct
     1561 tgagtccaac ccggtaagac acgacttatc gccactggca gcagccactg gtaacaggat
     1621 tagcagagcg aggtatgtag gcggtgctac agagttcttg aagtggtggc ctaactacgg
     1681 ctacactaga agaacagtat ttggtatctg cgctctgctg aagccagtta ccttcggaaa
     1741 aagagttggt agctcttgat ccggcaaaca aaccaccgct ggtagcggtg gtttttttgt
     1801 ttgcaagcag cagattacgc gcagaaaaaa aggatctcaa gaagatcctt tgatcttttc
     1861 tacggggtct gacgctcagt ggaacgaaaa ctcacgttaa gggattttgg tcatgacagg
     1921 tggcactttt cggggaaatg tgcgcggaac ccctatttgt ttatttttct aaatacattc
     1981 aaatatgtat ccgctcatga gacaataacc ctgataaatg cttcaataat attgaaaaag
     2041 gaagagtatg agtattcaac atttccgtgt cgcccttatt cccttttttg cggcattttg
     2101 ccttcctgtt tttgctcacc cagaaacgct ggtgaaagta aaagatgctg aagatcagtt
     2161 gggtgcacga gtgggttaca tcgaactgga tctcaacagc ggtaagatcc ttgagagttt
     2221 tcgccccgaa gaacgttttc caatgatgag cacttttaaa gttctgctat gtggcgcggt
     2281 attatcccgt attgacgccg ggcaagagca actcggtcgc cgcatacact attctcagaa
     2341 tgacttggtt gagtactcac cagtcacaga aaagcatctt acggatggca tgacagtaag
     2401 agaattatgc agtgctgcca taaccatgag tgataacact gcggccaact tacttctgac
     2461 aacgatcgga ggaccgaagg agctaaccgc ttttttgcac aacatggggg atcatgtaac
     2521 tcgccttgat cgttgggaac cggagctgaa tgaagccata ccaaacgacg agcgtgacac
     2581 cacgatgcct gtagcaatgg caacaacgtt gcgcaaacta ttaactggcg aactacttac
     2641 tctagcttcc cggcaacaat taatagactg gatggaggcg gataaagttg caggaccact
     2701 tctgcgctcg gcccttccgg ctggctggtt tattgctgat aaatctggag ccggtgagcg
     2761 tgggtcccgc ggtatcattg cagcactggg gccagatggt aagccctccc gtatcgtagt
     2821 tatctacacg acggggagtc aggcaactat ggatgaacga aatagacaga tcgctgagat
     2881 aggtgcctca ctgattaagc attggtaact gtcagaccaa gtttactcat atatacttta
     2941 gattgattta aaacttcatt tttaatttaa aaggatctag gtgaagatcc tttttgataa
     3001 tcgcggccgc caatttttta cggttcctgg ccttttgctg gccttttgct cacatgttct
     3061 ttcctgcgtt atcccctgat tctgtggata accgtattac cgcctttgag tgagctgata
     3121 ccgctcgccg cagccgaacg accgagcgca gcgagtcagt gagcgaggaa gcggaagagc
     3181 gcccaatacg caaaccgcct ctccccgcgc gttggccgat tcattaatgc agctgtggaa
     3241 tgtgtgtcag ttagggtgtg gaaagtcccc aggctcccca gcaggcagaa gtatgcaaag
     3301 catgcatctc aattagtcag caaccaggtg tggaaagtcc ccaggctccc cagcaggcag
     3361 aagtatgcaa agcatgcatc tcaattagtc agcaaccata gtcccgcccc taactccgcc
     3421 catcccgccc ctaactccgc ccagttccgc ccattctccg ccccatggct gactaatttt
     3481 ttttatttat gcagaggccg aggccgcctc ggcctctgag ctattccaga agtagtgagg
     3541 aggctttttt ggaggcctag gcttttgcaa aaagcttgga cacaagacag gcttgcgaga
     3601 tatgtttgag aataccactt tatcccgcgt cagggagagg cagtgcgtaa aaagacgcgg
     3661 actcatgtga aatactggtt tttagtgcgc cagatctcta taatctcgcg caacctattt
     3721 tcccctcgaa cactttttaa gccgtagata aacaggctgg gacacttcac atgagcgaaa
     3781 aatacatcgt cacctgggac atgttgcaga tccatgcacg taaactcgca agccgactga
     3841 tgccttctga acaatggaaa ggcattattg ccgtaagccg tggcggtctg taccgggtgc
     3901 gttactggcg cgtgaactgg gtattcgtca tgtcgatacc gtttgtattt ccagctacga
     3961 tcacgacaac cagcgcgagc ttaaagtgct gaaacgcgca gaaggcgatg gcgaaggctt
     4021 catcgttatt gatgacctgg tggataccgg tggtactgcg gttgcgattc gtgaaatgta
     4081 tccaaaagcg cactttgtca ccatcttcgc aaaaccggct ggtcgtccgc tggttgatga
     4141 ctatgttgtt gatatcccgc aagatacctg gattgaacag ccgtgggata tgggcgtcgt
     4201 attcgtcccg ccaatctccg gtcgctaatc ttttcaacgc ctggcactgc cgggcgttgt
     4261 tctttttaac ttcaggcggg ttacaatagt ttccagtaag tattctggag gctgcatcca
     4321 tgacacaggc aaacctgagc gaaaccctgt tcaaaccccg ctttaaacat cctgaaacct
     4381 cgacgctagt ccgccgcttt aatcacggcg cacaaccgcc tgtgcagtcg gcccttgatg
     4441 gtaaaaccat ccctcactgg tatcgcatga ttaaccgtct gatgtggatc tggcgcggca
     4501 ttgacccacg cgaaatcctc gacgtccagg cacgtattgt gatgagcgat gccgaacgta
     4561 ccgacgatga tttatacgat acggtgattg gctaccgtgg cggcaactgg atttatgagt
     4621 gggccccgga tctttgtgaa ggaaccttac ttctgtggtg tgacataatt ggacaaacta
     4681 cctacagaga tttaaagctc taaggtaaat ataaaatttt taagtgtata atgtgttaaa
     4741 ctactgattc taattgtttg tgtattttag attccaacct atggaactga tgaatgggag
     4801 cagtggtgga atgcctttaa tgaggaaaac ctgttttgct cagaagaaat gccatctagt
     4861 gatgatgagg ctactgctga ctctcaacat tctactcctc caaaaaagaa gagaaaggta
     4921 gaagacccca aggactttcc ttcagaattg ctaagttttt tgagtcatgc tgtgtttagt
     4981 aatagaactc ttgcttgctt tgctatttac accacaaagg aaaaagctgc actgctatac
     5041 aagaaaatta tggaaaaata ttctgtaacc tttataagta ggcataacag ttataatcat
     5101 aacatactgt tttttcttac tccacacagg catagagtgt ctgctattaa taactatgct
     5161 caaaaattgt gtacctttag ctttttaatt tgtaaagggg ttaataagga atatttgatg
     5221 tatagtgcct tgactagaga tcataatcag ccataccaca tttgtagagg ttttacttgc
     5281 tttaaaaaac ctcccacacc tccccctgaa cctgaaacat aaaatgaatg caattgttgt
     5341 tgttaacttg tttattgcag cttataatgg ttacaaataa agcaatagca tcacaaattt
     5401 cacaaataaa gcattttttt cactgcattc tagttgtggt ttgtccaaac tcatcaatgt
     5461 atcttatcat gtctggatca actggataac tcaagctaac caaaatcatc ccaaacttcc
     5521 caccccatac cctattacca ctgccaatta cctagtggtt tcatttactc taaacctgtg
     5581 attcctctga attattttca ttttaaagaa attgtatttg ttaaatatgt actacaaact
     5641 tagtagttgg aagggctaat tcactcccaa agaagacaag atatccttga tctgtggatc
     5701 taccacacac aaggctactt ccctgattag cagaactaca caccagggcc aggggtcaga
     5761 tatccactga cctttggatg gtgctacaag ctagtaccag ttgagccaga taaggtagaa
     5821 gaggccaata aaggagagaa caccagcttg ttacaccctg tgagcctgca tgggatggat
     5881 gacccggaga gagaagtgtt agagtggagg tttgacagcc gcctagcatt tcatcacgtg
     5941 gcccgagagc tgcatccgga gtacttcaag aactgctgat atcgagcttg ctacaaggga
     6001 ctttccgctg gggactttcc agggaggcgt ggcctgggcg ggactgggga gtggcgagcc
     6061 ctcagatcct gcatataagc agctgctttt tgcctgtact gggactctct ggttagacca
     6121 gatctgagcc tgggagctct ctggctaact agggaaccca ctgcttaagc ctcaataaag
     6181 cttgccttga gtgcttcaag tagtgtgtgc ccgtctgttg tgtgactctg gtaactagag
     6241 atccctcaga cccttttagt cagtgtggaa aatctctagc agtggcgccc gaacagggac
     6301 ttgaaagcga aagggaaacc agaggagctc tctcgacgca ggactcggct tgctgaagcg
     6361 cgcacggcaa gaggcgaggg gcggcgactg gtgagtacgc caaaaatttt gactagcgga
     6421 ggctagaagg agagagatgg gtgcgagagc gtcagtatta agcgggggag aattagatcg
     6481 cgatgggaaa aaattcggtt aaggccaggg ggaaagaaaa aatataaatt aaaacatata
     6541 gtatgggcaa gcagggagct agaacgattc gcagttaatc ctggcctgtt agaaacatca
     6601 gaaggctgta gacaaatact gggacagcta caaccatccc ttcagacagg atcagaagaa
     6661 cttagatcat tatataatac agtagcaacc ctctattgtg tgcatcaaag gatagagata
     6721 aaagacacca aggaagcttt agacaagata gaggaagagc aaaacaaaag taagaccacc
     6781 gcacagcaag cggccggtga tcttcagacc tggacgatat atatgaggga caattggaga
     6841 agtgaattat ataaatataa agtagtaaaa attgaaccat taggagtagc acccaccaag
     6901 gcaaagagaa gagtggtgca gagagaaaaa agagcagtgg gaataggagc tttgttcctt
     6961 gggttcttgg gagcagcagg aagcactatg ggcgcagcgt caatgacgct gacggtacag
     7021 gccagacaat tattgtctgg tatagtgcag cagcagaaca atttgctgag ggctattgag
     7081 gcgcaacagc atctgttgca actcacagtc tggggcatca agcagctcca ggcaagaatc
     7141 ctggctgtgg aaagatacct aaaggatcaa cagctcctgg ggatttgggg ttgctctgga
     7201 aaactcattt gcaccactgc tgtgccttgg aatgctagtt ggagtaataa atctctggaa
     7261 cagatttgga atcacacgac ctggatggag tgggacagag aaattaacaa ttacacaagc
     7321 ttaatacact ccttaattga agaatcgcaa aaccagcaag aaaagaatga acaagaatta
     7381 ttggaattag ataaatgggc aagtttgtgg aattggttta acataacaaa ttggctgtgg
     7441 tatataaaat tattcataat gatagtagga ggcttggtag gtttaagaat agtttttgct
     7501 gtactttcta tagtgaatag agttaggcag ggatattcac cattatcgtt tcagacccac
     7561 ctcccaaccc cgaggggacc cgacaggccc gaaggaatag aagaagaagg tggagagaga
     7621 gacagagaca gatccattcg attagtgaac ggatctcgac ggtcgccaaa tggcagtatt
     7681 catccacaat tttaaaagaa aaggggggat tggggggtac agtgcagggg aaagaatagt
     7741 agacataata gcaacagaca tacaaactaa agaattacaa aaacaaatta caaaaattca
     7801 aaattttcgg gtttattaca gggacagcag agatccagtt tggccctctg atgagacgaa
     7861 cgcgtgaggc tccggtgccc gtcagtgggc agagcgcaca tcgcccacag tccccgagaa
     7921 gttgggggga ggggtcggca attgaaccgg tgcctagaga aggtggcgcg gggtaaactg
     7981 ggaaagtgat gtcgtgtact ggctccgcct ttttcccgag ggtgggggag aaccgtatat
     8041 aagtgcagta gtcgccgtga acgttctttt tcgcaacggg tttgccgcca gaacacaggt
     8101 aagtgccgtg tgtggttccc gcgggcctgg cctctttacg ggttatggcc cttgcgtgcc
     8161 ttgaattact tccacctggc tgcagtacgt gattcttgat cccgagcttc gggttggaag
     8221 tgggtgggag agttcgaggc cttgcgctta aggagcccct tcgcctcgtg cttgagttga
     8281 ggcctggcct gggcgctggg gccgccgcgt gcgaatctgg tggcaccttc gcgcctgtct
     8341 cgctgctttc gataagtctc tagccattta aaatttttga tgacctgctg cgacgctttt
     8401 tttctggcaa gatagtcttg taaatgcggg ccaagatctg cacactggta tttcggtttt
     8461 tggggccgcg ggcggcgacg gggcccgtgc gtcccagcgc acatgttcgg cgaggcgggg
     8521 cctgcgagcg cggccaccga gaatcggacg ggggtagtct caagctggcc ggcctgctct
     8581 ggtgcctggc ctcgcgccgc cgtgtatcgc cccgccctgg gcggcaaggc tggcccggtc
     8641 ggcaccagtt gcgtgagcgg aaagatggcc gcttcccggc cctgctgcag ggagctcaaa
     8701 atggaggacg cggcgctcgg gagagcgggc gggtgagtca cccacacaaa ggaaaagggc
     8761 ctttccgtcc tcagccgtcg cttcatgtga ctccacggag taccgggcgc cgtccaggca
     8821 cctcgattag ttctcgagct tttggagtac gtcgtcttta ggttgggggg aggggtttta
     8881 tgcgatggag tttccccaca ctgagtgggt ggagactgaa gttaggccag cttggcactt
     8941 gatgtaattc tccttggaat ttgccctttt tgagtttgga tcttggttca ttctcaagcc
     9001 tcagacagtg gttcaaagtt tttttcttcc atttcaggtg tcgtgagcca ctatgGCCTT
     9061 GCCCGTTACG GCACTTCTGC TCCCACTCGC ATTGCTGCTT CACGCCGCCC GACCAGAACA
     9121 GAAACTCATA AGTGAAGAAG AcCTTGGGGG AGGCGGTTCC GGGGGAGGCG GTTCTagcca
     9181 gtgcgtgaac ctgaccaccc gaacccagct cccaccagcc tacaccaaca gctttacacg
     9241 gggcgtgtac taccctgaca aggtgttcag atctagcgtc ctgcacagca ctcaggacct
     9301 cttcctgccg ttcttcagca acgtgacatg gttccacgcc atccacgtga gcggcacaaa
     9361 cggaaccaag cggtttgata accccgtcct gccattcaat gatggagttt acttcgccag
     9421 taccgagaag agtaacatca tccggggctg gatcttcggc accaccctgg atagcaaaac
     9481 acagagcctc ctgatcgtga acaatgccac gaacgtcgtg atcaaggtgt gcgagttcca
     9541 gttttgcaat gatcctttcc tgggtgtgta ctaccacaag aacaacaaga gctggatgga
     9601 aagcgagttc agagtctaca gcagcgccaa caactgcaca ttcgagtaTg tctctcagcc
     9661 ttttctgatg gaccttgagg ggaaacaagg caacttcaag aacctgagag aattcgtgtt
     9721 caagaacatc gacggctact tcaaaatcta ctccaagcac acacccatca acctggtccg
     9781 ggacctccct cagggcttca gcgccctgga acccctggtc gacctgccca taggcatcaa
     9841 cataacgcgg ttccaaaccc tgctggccct gcatagatcc tacctgactc ctggcgacag
     9901 cagcagcgga tggaccgccg gagctgcagc ctactatgtg ggctacctgc aacctagaac
     9961 cttcctgctg aagtacaacg agaacggcac aatcacagac gccgtcgact gcgccctgga
    10021 ccctctctct gagacaaagt gcaccctgaa gtccttcacc gtggaaaagg gcatctacca
    10081 gaccagcaac ttccgggtgc agcctacaga gagcatcgtg cgatttccaa acattaccaa
    10141 cctctgcccc ttcggcgagg tgtttaacgc cacaagattt gcctccgttt acgcctggaa
    10201 tagaaagaga atcagcaatt gtgtggccga ctactccgtg ctgtataaca gcgcctcttt
    10261 cagcaccttc aagtgctacg gcgtttcccc aacaaagctg aatgacctgt gcttcaccaa
    10321 cgtgtacgcc gactccttcg taattagagg cgatgaggtg cggcagatcg caccaggcca
    10381 gaccggtaag atcgctgact acaactataa gctgcctgat gattttacag gctgcgtgat
    10441 cgcctggaac tctaacaacc tggatagcaa ggtgggcggc aactacaact acctgtaccg
    10501 gctgtttcgc aagtctaacc tgaaaccttt cgagagagac atctccacag agatctacca
    10561 ggccggttct acaccttgta acggggtgga aggcttcaac tgttacttcc ctctgcaaag
    10621 ctacggcttc cagcctacca atggagtcgg ctaccagcca taccgggtgg tcgtgctgtc
    10681 cttcgagtta ctccacgccc ccgccaccgt ctgcggtcct aagaagtcca ccaatctggt
    10741 taagaacaaa tgcgtgaact tcaacttcaa cggcctgacc gggaccggcg tgctgaccga
    10801 aagcaacaaa aagttcctcc ccttccagca gttcggccgt gatatcgctg acaccacaga
    10861 tgccgtcaga gatccacaga ccctggaaat cctggatatt acaccctgct ccttcggagg
    10921 agtttctgtg atcacccccg ggaccaatac cagcaaccag gtggctgtgc tgtaccaaga
    10981 tgttaactgc accgaggttc ctgtggccat ccacgccgat cagctgacac ctacttggag
    11041 agtgtactcc actggctcca atgtgttcca gaccagggcc ggatgtctga tcggcgccga
    11101 gcacgtgaat aacagttacg agtgcgacat ccctatcggc gccggcatct gtgccagcta
    11161 ccagacccag acaaacagcc ctgggtctgc ttcctctgta gctagccaga gcatcatcgc
    11221 ctacaccatg agcctgggcg cagagaacag cgtggcctat tccaacaact ctatcgccat
    11281 tcccaccaac tttacaatta gcgtcacaac agagatcctg cccgtgagca tgaccaagac
    11341 cagcgtggac tgtacaatgt acatctgtgg cgacagcact gaatgcagca acctgctgct
    11401 gcaatacggc tccttttgca cccaactgaa ccgggcgctg accggaatcg ccgtggaaca
    11461 ggacaaaaat acccaggagg tgttcgccca agtgaagcag atctacaaga ccccacctat
    11521 caaggacttc ggcggcttta actttagcca gattctccct gatccttcta agcctagcaa
    11581 gcggagccct atcgaggatc tgctgttcaa caaggtcacc ctggccgatg ccggctttat
    11641 caaacagtat ggcgattgcc tgggcgacat agccgccaga gatctgatct gcgcccagaa
    11701 attcaacggc ctgacagttc tcccacctct gctgaccgac gagatgatcg ctcagtacac
    11761 ctctgccctg ctggctggca ccatcacatc tgggtggaca tttggcgccg gccccgccct
    11821 gcagatcccc tttcccatgc agatggccta tagattcaac ggaatcggcg tgacccagaa
    11881 cgtgctgtat gaaaaccaga agctgatcgc taaccagttc aattctgcca tcggcaagat
    11941 ccaggactcc ctctcctcta cccccagcgc cctgggcaaa ctgcaggacg tggtgaatca
    12001 gaacgcccaa gccctgaaca ccctggtgaa gcagctcagc agcaattttg gcgccatcag
    12061 ctctgtgctg aacgatatcc tgtctagact ggaccctcca gaagccgaag tccagatcga
    12121 tagactgatc acaggcagac tgcagtccct gcaaacctac gtgacccaac agctgatcag
    12181 ggccgctgaa ataagagcca gcgccaatct cgccgctacc aagatgtccg agtgtgtgct
    12241 gggacagtct aaacgcgttg acttctgcgg caaaggctat cacctgatga gcttccccca
    12301 gagcgcgccg cacggcgtgg tgttcctgca tgtgacatac gtgcctgccc aagagaagaa
    12361 tttcacaacc gcccctgcca tctgccacga cggcaaggcc cacttcccaa gagagggcgt
    12421 tttcgtttcc aatggcacac actggttcgt gacacaaaga aacttctacg aaccccagat
    12481 tatcaccacc gacaacacct tcgtgagtgg caattgtgac gtggtcatcg gaatcgtgaa
    12541 caacacagtg tacgaccctc tgcaacctga gctggactct tttaaggaag agctggacaa
    12601 gtactttaaa aaccacacca gccccgatgt ggacctgggc gacatcagtg gcattaacgc
    12661 cagcgtggtg aacatccaaa aggaaatcga cagactgaac gaggtggcca agaacctgaa
    12721 cgagtccctg atcgacctgc aggagctcgg caaatacgag cagggatccg gatacatccc
    12781 cgaggccccc agagatggcc aggcctacgt gcggaaggac ggcgagtggg tactgctgag
    12841 cacattcctg ggcagatccG GTTCTaatgc tgtgggccag gacacgcagg aggtcatcgt
    12901 ggtgccacac tccttgccct ttaaggtggt ggtgatctca gccatcctgg ccctggtggt
    12961 gctcaccatc atctccctta tcatcctcat catgctttgg cagaagaagc cacgtGGATC
    13021 CGGGAGTGGC GAAGGCAGGG GCTCCCTTTT GACGTGCGGG GATGTTGAAG AGAACCCTGG
    13081 GCCCGGATCT GGAatggtga gcaagggcga ggaggataac atggccatca tcaaggagtt
    13141 catgcgcttc aaggtgcaca tggagggctc cgtgaacggc cacgagttcg agatcgaggg
    13201 cgagggcgag ggccgcccct acgagggcac ccagaccgcc aagctgaagg tgaccaaggg
    13261 tggccccctg cccttcgcct gggacatcct gtcccctcag ttcatgtacg gctccaaggc
    13321 ctacgtgaag caccccgccg acatccccga ctacttgaag ctgtccttcc ccgagggctt
    13381 caagtgggag cgcgtgatga acttcgagga cggcggcgtg gtgaccgtga cccaggactc
    13441 ctccctgcag gacggcgagt tcatctacaa ggtgaagctg cgcggcacca acttcccctc
    13501 cgacggcccc gtaatgcaga agaagaccat gggctgggag gcctcctccg agcggatgta
    13561 ccccgaggac ggcgccctga agggcgagat caagcagagg ctgaagctga aggacggcgg
    13621 ccactacgac gctgaggtca agaccaccta caaggccaag aagcccgtgc agctgcccgg
    13681 cgcctacaac gtcaacatca agttggacat cacctcccac aacgaggact acaccatcgt
    13741 ggaacagtac gaacgcgccg agggccgcca ctccaccggc ggcatggacg agctgtacaa
    13801 gTAATGGCgc ttatcgataa tcaacctctg gattacaaaa tttgtgaaag attgactggt
    13861 attcttaact atgttgctcc ttttacgcta tgtggatacg ctgctttaat gcctttgtat
    13921 catgctattg cttcccgtat ggctttcatt ttctcctcct tgtataaatc ctggttgctg
    13981 tctctttatg aggagttgtg gcccgttgtc aggcaacgtg gcgtggtgtg cactgtgttt
    14041 gctgacgcaa cccccactgg ttggggcatt gccaccacct gtcagctcct ttccgggact
    14101 ttcgctttcc ccctccctat tgccacggcg gaactcatcg ccgcctgcct tgcccgctgc
    14161 tggacagggg ctcggctgtt gggcactgac aattccgtgg tgttgtcggg gaaatcatcg
    14221 tcctttcctt ggctgctcgc ctgtgttgcc acctggattc tgcgcgggac gtccttctgc
    14281 tacgtccctt cggccctcaa tccagcggac cttccttccc gcggcctgct gccggctctg
    14341 cggcctcttc cgcgtcttcg ccttcgccct cagacgagtc ggatctccct ttgggccgcc
    14401 tccccgcatg ctg
//
