# Supplementary material for: De novo-designed minibinders expand the synthetic biology sensing repertoire
Source: bioRxiv. 2024 Aug 29:2024.01.12.575267. Originally published 2024 Jan 15. Preprint. [Version 2] doi: 10.1101/2024.01.12.575267 (PMC10827046; doi:10.1101/2024.01.12.575267)
Supplement: Supplement 3 [file media-3.zip › dna/pmk833-notch361-snipr-3b.gb]

LOCUS       pMK833_-_Notch361_SNIPR 2466 bp ds-DNA     circular     11-JAN-2024
DEFINITION  .
ACCESSION   <unknown id>
VERSION     <unknown id>
COMMENT     Imported using the Genbank importer. File name: pMK833.gb
FEATURES             Location/Qualifiers
     None            75..757
                     /label="Col E1 Origin"
     misc_feature    complement(75..838)
                     /label="ColE1"
     misc_feature    complement(75..838)
                     /label="ColE1"
     Binding Site    213..229
                     /label="Gal4p-Binding Site"
     Binding Site    complement(213..229)
                     /label="Gal4p-Binding Site"
     misc_feature    843..848
                     /label="BsaI"
     misc_feature    843..848
                     /label="BsaI"
     misc_feature    850..853
                     /label="BsaI"
     misc_feature    850..853
                     /label="BsaI"
     misc_feature    854..1018
                     /label="hingeNotch361"
     CDS             854..1018
                     /label="Translation 854-1018"
                     /translation="TTTPAPRPPTPAPTIASQPLSLRPEACFMYVAAAAFVLLFFVGCGVLLSKRKRKH"
     primer          complement(1000..1033)
                     /label="HingeNotch_R"
                     /note="sequence: ATGCCGTCTCTCCCagtgcttccgtttcctcttg"
     misc_feature    1019..1651
                     /label="Notch Gal4VP64"
     CDS             1019..1651
                     /label="Translation 1019-1651"
                     /translation="MKLLSSIEQACDICRLKKLKCSKEKPKCAKCLKNNWECRYSPKTKRSPLTRAHLTEVESRLERLEQLFLLIFPREDLDMILKMDSLQDIKALLTGLFVQDNVNKDAVTDRLASVETDMPLTLRQHRISATSSSEESSNKGQRQLTVSAAAGGSGGSGGSDALDDFDLDMLGSDALDDFDLDMLGSDALDDFDLDMLGSDALDDFDLDMLGS"
     misc_feature    1496..1645
                     /label="VP64"
     misc_feature    complement(1654..1657)
                     /label="BsaI"
     misc_feature    complement(1654..1657)
                     /label="BsaI"
     misc_feature    complement(1659..1664)
                     /label="BsaI"
     misc_feature    complement(1659..1664)
                     /label="BsaI"
     misc_feature    complement(1667..1775)
                     /label="CamR Terminator"
     misc_feature    complement(1667..1775)
                     /label="CamR Terminator"
     misc_feature    complement(1776..2435)
                     /label="CamR"
     misc_feature    complement(1776..2435)
                     /label="CamR"
     misc_feature    complement(2436..74)
                     /label="CamR Promoter"
     misc_feature    complement(2436..74)
                     /label="CamR Promoter"
ORIGIN
        1 aactcaaaaa atacgcccgg tagtgatctt atttcattat ggtgaaagtt ggaacctctt
       61 acgtgcccga tcaatcatga ccaaaatccc ttaacgtgag ttttcgttcc actgagcgtc
      121 agaccccgta gaaaagatca aaggatcttc ttgagatcct ttttttctgc gcgtaatctg
      181 ctgcttgcaa acaaaaaaac caccgctacc agcggtggtt tgtttgccgg atcaagagct
      241 accaactctt tttccgaagg taactggctt cagcagagcg cagataccaa atactgttct
      301 tctagtgtag ccgtagttag gccaccactt caagaactct gtagcaccgc ctacatacct
      361 cgctctgcta atcctgttac cagtggctgc tgccagtggc gataagtcgt gtcttaccgg
      421 gttggactca agacgatagt taccggataa ggcgcagcgg tcgggctgaa cggggggttc
      481 gtgcacacag cccagcttgg agcgaacgac ctacaccgaa ctgagatacc tacagcgtga
      541 gctatgagaa agcgccacgc ttcccgaagg gagaaaggcg gacaggtatc cggtaagcgg
      601 cagggtcgga acaggagagc gcacgaggga gcttccaggg ggaaacgcct ggtatcttta
      661 tagtcctgtc gggtttcgcc acctctgact tgagcgtcga tttttgtgat gctcgtcagg
      721 ggggcggagc ctatggaaaa acgccagcaa cgcggccttt ttacggttcc tggccttttg
      781 ctggcctttt gctcacatgt tctttcctgc gttatcccct gattctgtgg ataaccgtag
      841 tcggtctcat tctaccacga cgccagcgcc gcgaccacca acaccggcgc ccaccatcgc
      901 gtcgcagccc ctgtccctgc gcccagaggc gtgctttatg tacgtggcag ccgcggcatt
      961 tgtacttctg tttttcgtgg ggtgcggtgt gcttctcagc aagaggaaac ggaagcacat
     1021 gaagctgctg agcagcatcg agcaggcctg tgacatctgc cggctgaaga aactgaagtg
     1081 cagcaaagaa aagcccaagt gcgccaagtg cctgaagaac aactgggagt gccggtacag
     1141 ccccaagacc aagagaagcc ccctgaccag agcccacctg accgaggtgg aaagccggct
     1201 ggaaagactg gaacagctgt ttctgctgat cttcccacgc gaggacctgg acatgatcct
     1261 gaagatggac agcctgcagg acatcaaggc cctgctgacc ggcctgttcg tgcaggacaa
     1321 cgtgaacaag gacgccgtga ccgacagact ggccagcgtg gaaaccgaca tgcccctgac
     1381 cctgcggcag cacagaatca gcgccaccag cagcagcgag gaaagcagca acaagggcca
     1441 gcggcagctg acagtgtctg ctgctgcagg cggaagcgga ggctctggcg gatctgatgc
     1501 cctggacgac ttcgacctgg atatgctggg cagcgacgcc ctggatgatt ttgatctgga
     1561 catgctggga tctgacgctc tggacgattt cgatctcgac atgttgggat cagatgcact
     1621 ggatgacttt gacctggaca tgctcggatc aggatcctga gaccagacca ataaaaaacg
     1681 cccggcggca accgagcgtt ctgaacaaat ccagatggag ttctgaggtc attactggat
     1741 ctatcaacag gagtccaagc gagctcgata tcaaattacg ccccgccctg ccactcatcg
     1801 cagtactgtt gtaattcatt aagcattctg ccgacatgga agccatcaca aacggcatga
     1861 tgaacctgaa tcgccagcgg catcagcacc ttgtcgcctt gcgtataata tttgcccatg
     1921 gtgaaaacgg gggcgaagaa gttgtccata ttggccacgt ttaaatcaaa actggtgaaa
     1981 ctcacccagg gattggctga aacgaaaaac atattctcaa taaacccttt agggaaatag
     2041 gccaggtttt caccgtaaca cgccacatct tgcgaatata tgtgtagaaa ctgccggaaa
     2101 tcgtcgtggt attcactcca gagcgatgaa aacgtttcag tttgctcatg gaaaacggtg
     2161 taacaagggt gaacactatc ccatatcacc agctcaccgt ctttcattgc catacgaaat
     2221 tccggatgag cattcatcag gcgggcaaga atgtgaataa aggccggata aaacttgtgc
     2281 ttatttttct ttacggtctt taaaaaggcc gtaatatcca gctgaacggt ctggttatag
     2341 gtacattgag caactgactg aaatgcctca aaatgttctt tacgatgcca ttgggatata
     2401 tcaacggtgg tatatccagt gatttttttc tccattttag cttccttagc tcctgaaaat
     2461 ctcgat
//
