# Supplementary material for: De novo-designed minibinders expand the synthetic biology sensing repertoire
Source: bioRxiv. 2024 Aug 29:2024.01.12.575267. Originally published 2024 Jan 15. Preprint. [Version 2] doi: 10.1101/2024.01.12.575267 (PMC10827046; doi:10.1101/2024.01.12.575267)
Supplement: Supplement 3 [file media-3.zip › dna/pan1031-notchcore-gal4vp64-3b.gb]

LOCUS       pAN1031_-_NotchCore-Gal 3279 bp ds-DNA     circular     07-NOV-2022
DEFINITION  .
ACCESSION   <unknown id>
VERSION     <unknown id>
COMMENT     Imported using the Genbank importer. File name: pAN1031.gb
FEATURES             Location/Qualifiers
     None            57..739
                     /label="Col E1 Origin"
     misc_feature    complement(57..820)
                     /label="ColE1"
     Binding Site    195..211
                     /label="Gal4p-Binding Site"
     Binding Site    complement(195..211)
                     /label="Gal4p-Binding Site"
     misc_feature    825..830
                     /label="BsaI"
     misc_feature    832..835
                     /label="BsaI"
     misc_feature    836..1810
                     /label="NotchCore"
     CDS             836..1810
                     /label="Translation 836-1810"
                     /translation="ILDYSFTGGAGRDIPPPQIEEACELPECQVDAGNKVCNLQCNNHACGWDGGDCSLNFNDPWKNCTQSLQCWKYFSDGHCDSQCNSAGCLFDGFDCQLTEGQCNPLYDQYCKDHFSDGHCDQGCNSAECEWDGLDCAEHVPERLAAGTLVLVVLLPPDQLRNNSFHFLRELSHVLHTNVVFKRDAQGQQMIFPYYGHEEELRKHPIKRSTVGWATSSLLPGTSGGRQRRELDPMDIRGSIVYLEIDNRQCVQSSSQCFQSATDVAAFLGALASLGSLNIPYKIEAVKSEPVEPPLPSQLHLMYVAAAAFVLLFFVGCGVLLSRKRR"
     misc_feature    836..2446
                     /label="Notch-Gal4VP64"
     misc_feature    1733..1795
                     /label="Notch TMD"
     misc_feature    1787..1813
                     /label="NLS"
     misc_feature    1787..2446
                     /label="NLS-Gal4VP64"
     CDS             1811..1813
                     /label="Translation 1811-1813"
                     /translation="R"
     CDS             1814..2290
                     /label="Translation 1814-2290"
                     /translation="MKLLSSIEQACDICRLKKLKCSKEKPKCAKCLKNNWECRYSPKTKRSPLTRAHLTEVESRLERLEQLFLLIFPREDLDMILKMDSLQDIKALLTGLFVQDNVNKDAVTDRLASVETDMPLTLRQHRISATSSSEESSNKGQRQLTVSAAAGGSGGSGGS"
     misc_feature    2291..2440
                     /label="VP64"
     misc_feature    complement(2449..2452)
                     /label="BsaI"
     misc_feature    complement(2454..2459)
                     /label="BsaI"
     misc_feature    complement(2462..2570)
                     /label="CamR Terminator"
     misc_feature    complement(2571..3230)
                     /label="CamR"
     misc_feature    complement(3231..56)
                     /label="CamR Promoter"
ORIGIN
        1 ggtagtgatc ttatttcatt atggtgaaag ttggaacctc ttacgtgccc gatcaatcat
       61 gaccaaaatc ccttaacgtg agttttcgtt ccactgagcg tcagaccccg tagaaaagat
      121 caaaggatct tcttgagatc ctttttttct gcgcgtaatc tgctgcttgc aaacaaaaaa
      181 accaccgcta ccagcggtgg tttgtttgcc ggatcaagag ctaccaactc tttttccgaa
      241 ggtaactggc ttcagcagag cgcagatacc aaatactgtt cttctagtgt agccgtagtt
      301 aggccaccac ttcaagaact ctgtagcacc gcctacatac ctcgctctgc taatcctgtt
      361 accagtggct gctgccagtg gcgataagtc gtgtcttacc gggttggact caagacgata
      421 gttaccggat aaggcgcagc ggtcgggctg aacggggggt tcgtgcacac agcccagctt
      481 ggagcgaacg acctacaccg aactgagata cctacagcgt gagctatgag aaagcgccac
      541 gcttcccgaa gggagaaagg cggacaggta tccggtaagc ggcagggtcg gaacaggaga
      601 gcgcacgagg gagcttccag ggggaaacgc ctggtatctt tatagtcctg tcgggtttcg
      661 ccacctctga cttgagcgtc gatttttgtg atgctcgtca ggggggcgga gcctatggaa
      721 aaacgccagc aacgcggcct ttttacggtt cctggccttt tgctggcctt ttgctcacat
      781 gttctttcct gcgttatccc ctgattctgt ggataaccgt agtcggtctc attctatcct
      841 ggactacagc ttcacaggtg gcgctgggcg cgacattccc ccaccgcaga ttgaggaggc
      901 ctgtgagctg cctgagtgcc aggtggatgc aggcaataag gtctgcaacc tgcagtgtaa
      961 taatcacgca tgtggctggg atggtggcga ctgctccctc aacttcaatg acccctggaa
     1021 gaactgcacg cagtctctac agtgctggaa gtattttagc gacggccact gtgacagcca
     1081 gtgcaactcg gccggctgcc tctttgatgg cttcgactgc cagctcaccg agggacagtg
     1141 caaccccctg tatgaccagt actgcaagga ccacttcagt gatggccact gcgaccaggg
     1201 ctgtaacagt gccgaatgtg agtgggatgg cctagactgt gctgagcatg tacccgagcg
     1261 gctggcagcc ggcaccctgg tgctggtggt gctgcttcca cccgaccagc tacggaacaa
     1321 ctccttccac tttctgcggg agctcagcca cgtgctgcac accaacgtgg tcttcaagcg
     1381 tgatgcgcaa ggccagcaga tgatcttccc gtactatggc cacgaggaag agctgcgcaa
     1441 gcacccaatc aagcgctcta cagtgggttg ggccacctct tcactgcttc ctggtaccag
     1501 tggtgggcgc cagcgcaggg agctggaccc catggacatc cgtggctcca ttgtctacct
     1561 ggagatcgac aaccggcaat gtgtgcagtc atcctcgcag tgcttccaga gtgccaccga
     1621 tgtggctgcc ttcctaggtg ctcttgcgtc acttggcagc ctcaatattc cttacaagat
     1681 tgaggccgtg aagagtgagc cggtggagcc tccgctgccc tcgcagctgc acctcatgta
     1741 cgtggcagcg gctgccttcg tgctcctgtt ctttgtgggc tgtggggtgc tgctgtcccg
     1801 caagcgccgg cggatgaagc tgctgagcag catcgagcag gcctgtgaca tctgccggct
     1861 gaagaaactg aagtgcagca aagaaaagcc caagtgcgcc aagtgcctga agaacaactg
     1921 ggagtgccgg tacagcccca agaccaagag aagccccctg accagagccc acctgaccga
     1981 ggtggaaagc cggctggaaa gactggaaca gctgtttctg ctgatcttcc cacgcgagga
     2041 cctggacatg atcctgaaga tggacagcct gcaggacatc aaggccctgc tgaccggcct
     2101 gttcgtgcag gacaacgtga acaaggacgc cgtgaccgac agactggcca gcgtggaaac
     2161 cgacatgccc ctgaccctgc ggcagcacag aatcagcgcc accagcagca gcgaggaaag
     2221 cagcaacaag ggccagcggc agctgacagt gtctgctgct gcaggcggaa gcggaggctc
     2281 tggcggatct gatgccctgg acgacttcga cctggatatg ctgggcagcg acgccctgga
     2341 tgattttgat ctggacatgc tgggatctga cgctctggac gatttcgatc tcgacatgtt
     2401 gggatcagat gcactggatg actttgacct ggacatgctc ggatcaggat cctgagacca
     2461 gaccaataaa aaacgcccgg cggcaaccga gcgttctgaa caaatccaga tggagttctg
     2521 aggtcattac tggatctatc aacaggagtc caagcgagct cgatatcaaa ttacgccccg
     2581 ccctgccact catcgcagta ctgttgtaat tcattaagca ttctgccgac atggaagcca
     2641 tcacaaacgg catgatgaac ctgaatcgcc agcggcatca gcaccttgtc gccttgcgta
     2701 taatatttgc ccatggtgaa aacgggggcg aagaagttgt ccatattggc cacgtttaaa
     2761 tcaaaactgg tgaaactcac ccagggattg gctgaaacga aaaacatatt ctcaataaac
     2821 cctttaggga aataggccag gttttcaccg taacacgcca catcttgcga atatatgtgt
     2881 agaaactgcc ggaaatcgtc gtggtattca ctccagagcg atgaaaacgt ttcagtttgc
     2941 tcatggaaaa cggtgtaaca agggtgaaca ctatcccata tcaccagctc accgtctttc
     3001 attgccatac gaaattccgg atgagcattc atcaggcggg caagaatgtg aataaaggcc
     3061 ggataaaact tgtgcttatt tttctttacg gtctttaaaa aggccgtaat atccagctga
     3121 acggtctggt tataggtaca ttgagcaact gactgaaatg cctcaaaatg ttctttacga
     3181 tgccattggg atatatcaac ggtggtatat ccagtgattt ttttctccat tttagcttcc
     3241 ttagctcctg aaaatctcga taactcaaaa aatacgccc
//
