# Supplementary material for: De novo-designed minibinders expand the synthetic biology sensing repertoire
Source: bioRxiv. 2024 Aug 29:2024.01.12.575267. Originally published 2024 Jan 15. Preprint. [Version 2] doi: 10.1101/2024.01.12.575267 (PMC10827046; doi:10.1101/2024.01.12.575267)
Supplement: Supplement 3 [file media-3.zip › dna/pzyw077-ss-myc-hexapro-foldon-3a.gb]

LOCUS       pZYW077_-_SS-Myc-HexaPr 5472 bp ds-DNA     circular     07-NOV-2022
DEFINITION  .
FEATURES             Location/Qualifiers
     rep_origin      complement(54..817)
                     /label="ColE1"
     CDS             830..4645
                     /label="Translation 830-4645"
                     /translation="MALPVTALLLPLALLLHAARPEQKLISEEDLGGGGSGGGGSSQCVNLTTRTQLPPAYTNSFTRGVYYPDKVFRSSVLHSTQDLFLPFFSNVTWFHAIHVSGTNGTKRFDNPVLPFNDGVYFASTEKSNIIRGWIFGTTLDSKTQSLLIVNNATNVVIKVCEFQFCNDPFLGVYYHKNNKSWMESEFRVYSSANNCTFEYVSQPFLMDLEGKQGNFKNLREFVFKNIDGYFKIYSKHTPINLVRDLPQGFSALEPLVDLPIGINITRFQTLLALHRSYLTPGDSSSGWTAGAAAYYVGYLQPRTFLLKYNENGTITDAVDCALDPLSETKCTLKSFTVEKGIYQTSNFRVQPTESIVRFPNITNLCPFGEVFNATRFASVYAWNRKRISNCVADYSVLYNSASFSTFKCYGVSPTKLNDLCFTNVYADSFVIRGDEVRQIAPGQTGKIADYNYKLPDDFTGCVIAWNSNNLDSKVGGNYNYLYRLFRKSNLKPFERDISTEIYQAGSTPCNGVEGFNCYFPLQSYGFQPTNGVGYQPYRVVVLSFELLHAPATVCGPKKSTNLVKNKCVNFNFNGLTGTGVLTESNKKFLPFQQFGRDIADTTDAVRDPQTLEILDITPCSFGGVSVITPGTNTSNQVAVLYQDVNCTEVPVAIHADQLTPTWRVYSTGSNVFQTRAGCLIGAEHVNNSYECDIPIGAGICASYQTQTNSPGSASSVASQSIIAYTMSLGAENSVAYSNNSIAIPTNFTISVTTEILPVSMTKTSVDCTMYICGDSTECSNLLLQYGSFCTQLNRALTGIAVEQDKNTQEVFAQVKQIYKTPPIKDFGGFNFSQILPDPSKPSKRSPIEDLLFNKVTLADAGFIKQYGDCLGDIAARDLICAQKFNGLTVLPPLLTDEMIAQYTSALLAGTITSGWTFGAGPALQIPFPMQMAYRFNGIGVTQNVLYENQKLIANQFNSAIGKIQDSLSSTPSALGKLQDVVNQNAQALNTLVKQLSSNFGAISSVLNDILSRLDPPEAEVQIDRLITGRLQSLQTYVTQQLIRAAEIRASANLAATKMSECVLGQSKRVDFCGKGYHLMSFPQSAPHGVVFLHVTYVPAQEKNFTTAPAICHDGKAHFPREGVFVSNGTHWFVTQRNFYEPQIITTDNTFVSGNCDVVIGIVNNTVYDPLQPELDSFKEELDKYFKNHTSPDVDLGDISGINASVVNIQKEIDRLNEVAKNLNESLIDLQELGKYEQGSGYIPEAPRDGQAYVRKDGEWVLLSTFLGRSGS*"
     misc_feature    4550..4636
                     /label="Foldon domain"
     misc_feature    complement(4652..4760)
                     /label="CamR Terminator"
     CDS             complement(4761..5420)
                     /label="CamR"
     promoter        complement(5421..53)
                     /label="CamR Promoter"
ORIGIN
        1 agtgatctta tttcattatg gtgaaagttg gaacctctta cgtgcccgat caatcatgac
       61 caaaatccct taacgtgagt tttcgttcca ctgagcgtca gaccccgtag aaaagatcaa
      121 aggatcttct tgagatcctt tttttctgcg cgtaatctgc tgcttgcaaa caaaaaaacc
      181 accgctacca gcggtggttt gtttgccgga tcaagagcta ccaactcttt ttccgaaggt
      241 aactggcttc agcagagcgc agataccaaa tactgttctt ctagtgtagc cgtagttagg
      301 ccaccacttc aagaactctg tagcaccgcc tacatacctc gctctgctaa tcctgttacc
      361 agtggctgct gccagtggcg ataagtcgtg tcttaccggg ttggactcaa gacgatagtt
      421 accggataag gcgcagcggt cgggctgaac ggggggttcg tgcacacagc ccagcttgga
      481 gcgaacgacc tacaccgaac tgagatacct acagcgtgag ctatgagaaa gcgccacgct
      541 tcccgaaggg agaaaggcgg acaggtatcc ggtaagcggc agggtcggaa caggagagcg
      601 cacgagggag cttccagggg gaaacgcctg gtatctttat agtcctgtcg ggtttcgcca
      661 cctctgactt gagcgtcgat ttttgtgatg ctcgtcaggg gggcggagcc tatggaaaaa
      721 cgccagcaac gcggcctttt tacggttcct ggccttttgc tggccttttg ctcacatgtt
      781 ctttcctgcg ttatcccctg attctgtgga taaccgtagt cggTCTCATA TGGCCTTGCC
      841 CGTTACGGCA CTTCTGCTCC CACTCGCATT GCTGCTTCAC GCCGCCCGAC CAGAACAGAA
      901 ACTCATAAGT GAAGAAGAcC TTGGGGGAGG CGGTTCCGGG GGAGGCGGTT CTagccagtg
      961 cgtgaacctg accacccgaa cccagctccc accagcctac accaacagct ttacacgggg
     1021 cgtgtactac cctgacaagg tgttcagatc tagcgtcctg cacagcactc aggacctctt
     1081 cctgccgttc ttcagcaacg tgacatggtt ccacgccatc cacgtgagcg gcacaaacgg
     1141 aaccaagcgg tttgataacc ccgtcctgcc attcaatgat ggagtttact tcgccagtac
     1201 cgagaagagt aacatcatcc ggggctggat cttcggcacc accctggata gcaaaacaca
     1261 gagcctcctg atcgtgaaca atgccacgaa cgtcgtgatc aaggtgtgcg agttccagtt
     1321 ttgcaatgat cctttcctgg gtgtgtacta ccacaagaac aacaagagct ggatggaaag
     1381 cgagttcaga gtctacagca gcgccaacaa ctgcacattc gagtaTgtct ctcagccttt
     1441 tctgatggac cttgagggga aacaaggcaa cttcaagaac ctgagagaat tcgtgttcaa
     1501 gaacatcgac ggctacttca aaatctactc caagcacaca cccatcaacc tggtccggga
     1561 cctccctcag ggcttcagcg ccctggaacc cctggtcgac ctgcccatag gcatcaacat
     1621 aacgcggttc caaaccctgc tggccctgca tagatcctac ctgactcctg gcgacagcag
     1681 cagcggatgg accgccggag ctgcagccta ctatgtgggc tacctgcaac ctagaacctt
     1741 cctgctgaag tacaacgaga acggcacaat cacagacgcc gtcgactgcg ccctggaccc
     1801 tctctctgag acaaagtgca ccctgaagtc cttcaccgtg gaaaagggca tctaccagac
     1861 cagcaacttc cgggtgcagc ctacagagag catcgtgcga tttccaaaca ttaccaacct
     1921 ctgccccttc ggcgaggtgt ttaacgccac aagatttgcc tccgtttacg cctggaatag
     1981 aaagagaatc agcaattgtg tggccgacta ctccgtgctg tataacagcg cctctttcag
     2041 caccttcaag tgctacggcg tttccccaac aaagctgaat gacctgtgct tcaccaacgt
     2101 gtacgccgac tccttcgtaa ttagaggcga tgaggtgcgg cagatcgcac caggccagac
     2161 cggtaagatc gctgactaca actataagct gcctgatgat tttacaggct gcgtgatcgc
     2221 ctggaactct aacaacctgg atagcaaggt gggcggcaac tacaactacc tgtaccggct
     2281 gtttcgcaag tctaacctga aacctttcga gagagacatc tccacagaga tctaccaggc
     2341 cggttctaca ccttgtaacg gggtggaagg cttcaactgt tacttccctc tgcaaagcta
     2401 cggcttccag cctaccaatg gagtcggcta ccagccatac cgggtggtcg tgctgtcctt
     2461 cgagttactc cacgcccccg ccaccgtctg cggtcctaag aagtccacca atctggttaa
     2521 gaacaaatgc gtgaacttca acttcaacgg cctgaccggg accggcgtgc tgaccgaaag
     2581 caacaaaaag ttcctcccct tccagcagtt cggccgtgat atcgctgaca ccacagatgc
     2641 cgtcagagat ccacagaccc tggaaatcct ggatattaca ccctgctcct tcggaggagt
     2701 ttctgtgatc acccccggga ccaataccag caaccaggtg gctgtgctgt accaagatgt
     2761 taactgcacc gaggttcctg tggccatcca cgccgatcag ctgacaccta cttggagagt
     2821 gtactccact ggctccaatg tgttccagac cagggccgga tgtctgatcg gcgccgagca
     2881 cgtgaataac agttacgagt gcgacatccc tatcggcgcc ggcatctgtg ccagctacca
     2941 gacccagaca aacagccctg ggtctgcttc ctctgtagct agccagagca tcatcgccta
     3001 caccatgagc ctgggcgcag agaacagcgt ggcctattcc aacaactcta tcgccattcc
     3061 caccaacttt acaattagcg tcacaacaga gatcctgccc gtgagcatga ccaagaccag
     3121 cgtggactgt acaatgtaca tctgtggcga cagcactgaa tgcagcaacc tgctgctgca
     3181 atacggctcc ttttgcaccc aactgaaccg ggcgctgacc ggaatcgccg tggaacagga
     3241 caaaaatacc caggaggtgt tcgcccaagt gaagcagatc tacaagaccc cacctatcaa
     3301 ggacttcggc ggctttaact ttagccagat tctccctgat ccttctaagc ctagcaagcg
     3361 gagccctatc gaggatctgc tgttcaacaa ggtcaccctg gccgatgccg gctttatcaa
     3421 acagtatggc gattgcctgg gcgacatagc cgccagagat ctgatctgcg cccagaaatt
     3481 caacggcctg acagttctcc cacctctgct gaccgacgag atgatcgctc agtacacctc
     3541 tgccctgctg gctggcacca tcacatctgg gtggacattt ggcgccggcc ccgccctgca
     3601 gatccccttt cccatgcaga tggcctatag attcaacgga atcggcgtga cccagaacgt
     3661 gctgtatgaa aaccagaagc tgatcgctaa ccagttcaat tctgccatcg gcaagatcca
     3721 ggactccctc tcctctaccc ccagcgccct gggcaaactg caggacgtgg tgaatcagaa
     3781 cgcccaagcc ctgaacaccc tggtgaagca gctcagcagc aattttggcg ccatcagctc
     3841 tgtgctgaac gatatcctgt ctagactgga ccctccagaa gccgaagtcc agatcgatag
     3901 actgatcaca ggcagactgc agtccctgca aacctacgtg acccaacagc tgatcagggc
     3961 cgctgaaata agagccagcg ccaatctcgc cgctaccaag atgtccgagt gtgtgctggg
     4021 acagtctaaa cgcgttgact tctgcggcaa aggctatcac ctgatgagct tcccccagag
     4081 cgcgccgcac ggcgtggtgt tcctgcatgt gacatacgtg cctgcccaag agaagaattt
     4141 cacaaccgcc cctgccatct gccacgacgg caaggcccac ttcccaagag agggcgtttt
     4201 cgtttccaat ggcacacact ggttcgtgac acaaagaaac ttctacgaac cccagattat
     4261 caccaccgac aacaccttcg tgagtggcaa ttgtgacgtg gtcatcggaa tcgtgaacaa
     4321 cacagtgtac gaccctctgc aacctgagct ggactctttt aaggaagagc tggacaagta
     4381 ctttaaaaac cacaccagcc ccgatgtgga cctgggcgac atcagtggca ttaacgccag
     4441 cgtggtgaac atccaaaagg aaatcgacag actgaacgag gtggccaaga acctgaacga
     4501 gtccctgatc gacctgcagg agctcggcaa atacgagcag ggatccggat acatccccga
     4561 ggcccccaga gatggccagg cctacgtgcg gaaggacggc gagtgggtac tgctgagcac
     4621 attcctgggc agatccGGTT CTTGAGACCa gaccaataaa aaacgcccgg cggcaaccga
     4681 gcgttctgaa caaatccaga tggagttctg aggtcattac tggatctatc aacaggagtc
     4741 caagcgagct cgatatcaaa ttacgccccg ccctgccact catcgcagta ctgttgtaat
     4801 tcattaagca ttctgccgac atggaagcca tcacaaacgg catgatgaac ctgaatcgcc
     4861 agcggcatca gcaccttgtc gccttgcgta taatatttgc ccatggtgaa aacgggggcg
     4921 aagaagttgt ccatattggc cacgtttaaa tcaaaactgg tgaaactcac ccagggattg
     4981 gctgaaacga aaaacatatt ctcaataaac cctttaggga aataggccag gttttcaccg
     5041 taacacgcca catcttgcga atatatgtgt agaaactgcc ggaaatcgtc gtggtattca
     5101 ctccagagcg atgaaaacgt ttcagtttgc tcatggaaaa cggtgtaaca agggtgaaca
     5161 ctatcccata tcaccagctc accgtctttc attgccatac gaaattccgg atgagcattc
     5221 atcaggcggg caagaatgtg aataaaggcc ggataaaact tgtgcttatt tttctttacg
     5281 gtctttaaaa aggccgtaat atccagctga acggtctggt tataggtaca ttgagcaact
     5341 gactgaaatg cctcaaaatg ttctttacga tgccattggg atatatcaac ggtggtatat
     5401 ccagtgattt ttttctccat tttagcttcc ttagctcctg aaaatctcga taactcaaaa
     5461 aatacgcccg gt
//
